Addgene plasmid #243742: pAWP78-PVCpnf_pvc13-Ad5_Δpvc10
Purpose: PVC structural operon - tail fiber (Pvc13) retargeted with Ad5 knob - deleted spike tip (Pvc10)
Depositing lab: Feng Zhang. Depositing organization: Broad Institute. Publication: Targeted delivery of diverse biomolecules with engineered bacterial nanosyringes. Kreitz J, Yang V, Friedrich MJ, Pham J, Macrae RK, Zhang F. Nat Biotechnol. 2025 Aug 12. doi: 10.1038/s41587-025-02774-x. PubMed 40796978.
Backbone
  Vector backbone: pAWP78
  Vector type: Bacterial Expression
Growth in bacteria
  Bacterial resistance: Kanamycin, 50 μg/mL
  Growth temperature: 37°C
  Growth strain: EPI300
  Copy number: Low Copy
Gene/Insert
  Gene/Insert name: pvc13-Ad5_Δpvc10
  Species: Synthetic
  Cloning method: Gibson Cloning
Terms and licenses: Academic/Nonprofit Terms; Industry Terms: Not Available to Industry
How to cite: pAWP78-PVCpnf_pvc13-Ad5_Δpvc10 was a gift from Feng Zhang (Addgene plasmid # 243742 ; http://n2t.net/addgene:243742 ; RRID:Addgene_243742)
