[The description below was written by a language model from this plasmid's Addgene catalogue record and pLannotate feature annotations shown in this document.]
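Description:
pAWP78-PVCpnf_pvc13-Ad5_Δpvc10 is a roughly 25 kb bacterial expression plasmid built on the broad-host-range pAWP78 backbone. It carries the structural operon of a Photorhabdus virulence cassette (PVC), a contractile, phage-tail-like "nanosyringe" that bacteria assemble to inject protein cargo into target cells. The backbone features annotated in the sequence include an IncP replication module (oriV with its activating protein TrfA), an oriT and traJ that allow conjugative mobilisation, a ColE1/pUC-type origin, a residual fragment of tetR, and an aph(3')-Ia kanamycin resistance gene used for selection. The catalogue lists it as low copy and propagated in EPI300 cells.

The payload is a synthetic, Gibson-assembled version of the PVCpnf structural gene cluster with two engineered changes. First, the tail fiber gene pvc13, which determines which cells the particle binds, has been retargeted by fusing in the knob domain of the human adenovirus 5 fiber. This corresponds to the annotated fragment of the Ad5 fiber protein, which recognises the coxsackievirus and adenovirus receptor and so should direct particles to cells displaying it. Second, pvc10, encoding the spike tip at the end of the inner tube, has been deleted. The automated annotation does not label the individual pvc genes or any promoter, so most of the approximately 20 kb insert is unannotated and the record does not state what drives operon expression.

The plasmid supplies the particle scaffold only, and the record lists no payload genes. It comes from work on engineering these nanosyringes for targeted delivery of diverse biomolecules. There, a spike-tip-deleted structural operon would plausibly serve as a control or as a base for supplying a modified spike tip separately, though the record does not state this.
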