Features (pLannotate 1.2.2; 8 found; start..end, strand, type, name):
    339..1154    -  CDS            KanR: aminoglycoside phosphotransferase; aph(3')-Ia; confers resistance to kanamycin in bacteria or G418 (Geneticin®) in eukaryotes
   1286..1438    -  CDS            tetR (fragment): TETR1_ECOLX - Experimental evidence at protein level: Swiss-Prot protein existence level 1. TetR is the repressor of the tetracycline resistance element; its N-terminal region forms a helix-turn-helix structure and binds DNA. Binding of tetracycline to TetR reduces the repressor affinity for the tetracycline resistance gene (tetA) promoter operator sites. From Escherichia coli.
   1458..2605    -  CDS            trfA: trans-acting replication protein that binds to and activates oriV
   2877..3248    -  CDS            traJ: oriT-recognizing protein; traJ
   3281..3390    -  oriT           oriT: incP origin of transfer
   3536..4244    +  rep_origin     oriV: incP origin of replication
   4483..5071    +  rep_origin     ori: high-copy-number ColE1/pMB1/pBR322/pUC origin of replication
  19541..20233   +  CDS            SPIKE_ADE05 (fragment): Experimental evidence at protein level: Swiss-Prot protein existence level 1. Forms spikes that protrude from each vertex of the icosahedral capsid. Interacts with host coxsackievirus and adenovirus receptor CXADR located at the cell tight junctions to provide virion initial attachment to target cell. The fiber protein binds to CXADR with a higher affinity than CXADR binds to itself, thereby blocking the cell-cell adhesion function of CXADR dimers and leading to local disruption of the tight junction. Fiber protein present on neo- synthesized particles may thus disrupt the junctional integrity
>Addgene plasmid #243742 | pAWP78-PVCpnf_pvc13-Ad5_Δpvc10 | addgene full sequence | sequence record 484570 | Addgene NGS Result
GAGATGATGATAAGAATGGTCAGTCACCAGATAAAATGATCTCTGGTCAATTTTAGGAAAGCTGAAAAAA
CCTGACCAAATGCGTCGTAAATTCTATGCTTAGAAAGACTCGGTGCCAGTGTAATACCTAAGATATGGTT
TTTATTTCCATATCTGTTCGAAAACTTAGAAATAACAAGTTCAACAATAACCAGGGACTTTAAATATCGG
ATCCTTGTCGGGAAGATGCGTGATCTGATCCTTCAACTCAGCAAAAGTTCGATTTATTCAACAAAGCCGC
CGTCCCGTCAAGTCAGCGTAATGCTCTGCCAGTGTTACAACCAATTAACCAATTCTGATTAGAAAAACTC
ATCGAGCATCAAATGAAACTGCAATTTATTCATATCAGGATTATCAATACCATATTTTTGAAAAAGCCGT
TTCTGTAATGAAGGAGAAAACTCACCGAGGCAGTTCCATAGGATGGCAAGATCCTGGTATCGGTCTGCGA
TTCCGACTCGTCCAACATCAATACAACCTATTAATTTCCCCTCGTCAAAAATAAGGTTATCAAGTGAGAA
ATCACCATGAGTGACGACTGAATCCGGTGAGAATGGCAAAAGCTTATGCATTTCTTTCCAGACTTGTTCA
ACAGGCCAGCCATTACGCTCGTCATCAAAATCACTCGCATCAACCAAACCGTTATTCATTCGTGATTGCG
CCTGAGCGAGACGAAATACGCGATCGCTGTTAAAAGGACAATTACAAACAGGAATCGAATGCAACCGGCG
CAGGAACACTGCCAGCGCATCAACAATATTTTCACCTGAATCAGGATATTCTTCTAATACCTGGAATGCT
GTTTTCCCGGGGATCGCAGTGGTGAGTAACCATGCATCATCAGGAGTACGGATAAAATGCTTGATGGTCG
GAAGAGGCATAAATTCCGTCAGCCAGTTTAGTCTGACCATCTCATCTGTAACATCATTGGCAACGCTACC
TTTGCCATGTTTCAGAAACAACTCTGGCGCATCGGGCTTCCCATACAATCGATAGATTGTCGCACCTGAT
TGCCCGACATTATCGCGAGCCCATTTATACCCATATAAATCAGCATCCATGTTGGAATTTAATCGCGGCC
TCGAGCAAGACGTTTCCCGTTGAATATGGCTCATAACACCCCTTGTATTACTGTTTATGTAAGCAGACAG
TTTTATTGTTCATGATGATATATTTTTATCTTGTGCAATGTAACATCAGAGATTTTGAGACACAACGTGG
CTTTCGACTTCCGGCAAGCTATACGCGCCCTAGAATTGTCAATTTTAATCCTCTGTTTATCGGCAGTTCG
TAGAGCGCGCCGTGCGTCCCGAGCGATACTGAGCGAAGCAAGTGCGTCGAGCAGTGCCCGCTTGTTCCTG
AAATGCCAGTAAAGCGCTGGCTGCTGAACCCCCAGCCGGAACTGACCCCACAAGGCCCTAGCGTTTGCAA
TGCACCAGGTCATCATTGACCCAGGCGTGTTCCACCAGGCCGCTGCCTCGCAACTCTTCGCAGGCTTCGC
CGACCTGCTCGCGCCACTTCTTCACGCGGGTGGAATCCGATCCGCACATGAGGCGGAAGGTTTCCAGCTT
GAGCGGGTACGGCTCCCGGTGCGAGCTGAAATAGTCGAACATCCGTCGGGCCGTCGGCGACAGCTTGCGG
TACTTCTCCCATATGAATTTCGTGTAGTGGTCGCCAGCAAACAGCACGACGATTTCCTCGTCGATCAGGA
CCTGGCAACGGGACGTTTTCTTGCCACGGTCCAGGACGCGGAAGCGGTGCAGCAGCGACACCGATTCCAG
GTGCCCAACGCGGTCGGACGTGAAGCCCATCGCCGTCGCCTGTAGGCGCGACAGGCATTCCTCGGCCTTC
GTGTAATACCGGCCATTGATCGACCAGCCCAGGTCCTGGCAAAGCTCGTAGAACGTGAAGGTGATCGGCT
CGCCGATAGGGGTGCGCTTCGCGTACTCCAACACCTGCTGCCACACCAGTTCGTCATCGTCGGCCCGCAG
CTCGACGCCGGTGTAGGTGATCTTCACGTCCTTGTTGACGTGGAAAATGACCTTGTTTTGCAGCGCCTCG
CGCGGGATTTTCTTGTTGCGCGTGGTGAACAGGGCAGAGCGGGCCGTGTCGTTTGGCATCGCTCGCATCG
TGTCCGGCCACGGCGCAATATCGAACAAGGAAAGCTGCATTTCCTTGATCTGCTGCTTCGTGTGTTTCAG
CAACGCGGCCTGCTTGGCCTCGCTGACCTGTTTTGCCAGGTCCTCGCCGGCGGTTTTTCGCTTCTTGGTC
GTCATAGTTCCTCGCGTGTCGATGGTCATCGACTTCGCCAAACCTGCCGCCTCCTGTTCGAGACGACGCG
AACGCTCCACGGCGGCCGATGGCGCGGGCAGGGCAGGGGGAGCCAGTTGCACGCTGTCGCGCTCGATCTT
GGCCGTAGCTTGCTGGACCATCGAGCCGACGGACTGGAAGGTTTCGCGGGGCGCACGCATGACGGTGCGG
CTTGCGATGGTTTCGGCATCCTCGGCGGAAACCCCGCGTCGATCAGTTCTTGCCTGTATGCCTTCCGGTC
AAACGTCCGATTCATTCACCCTCCTTGCGGGATTGCCCCGACTCACGCCGGGGCAATGTGCCCTTATTCC
TGATTTGACCCGCCTGGTGCCTTGGTGTCCAGATAATCCACCTTATCGGCAATGAAGTCGGTCCCGTAGA
CCGTCTGGCCGTCCTTCTCGTACTTGGTATTCCGAATCTTGCCCTGCACGAATACCAGCTCCGCGAAGTC
GCTCTTCTTGATGGAGCGCATGGGGACGTGCTTGGCAATCACGCGCACCCCCCGGCCGTTTTAGCGGCTA
AAAAAGTCATGGCTCTGCCCTCGGGCGGACCACGCCCATCATGACCTTGCCAAGCTCGTCCTGCTTCTCT
TCGATCTTCGCCAGCAGGGCGAGGATCGTGGCATCACCGAACCGCGCCGTGCGCGGGTCGTCGGTGAGCC
AGAGTTTCAGCAGGCCGCCCAGGCGGCCCAGGTCGCCATTGATGCGGGCCAGCTCGCGGACGTGCTCATA
GTCCACGACGCCCGTGATTTTGTAGCCCTGGCCGACGGCCAGCAGGTAGGCCTACAGGCTCATGCCGGCC
GCCGCCGCCTTTTCCTCAATCGCTCTTCGTTCGTCTGGAAGGCAGTACACCTTGATAGGTGGGCTGCCCT
TCCTGGTTGGCTTGGTTTCATCAGCCATCCGCTTGCCCTCATCTGTTACGCCGGCGGTAGCCGGCCAGCC
TCGCAGAGCAGGATTCCCGTTGAGCACCGCCAGGTGCGAATAAGGGACAGTGAAGAAGGAACACCCGCTC
GCGGGTGGGCCTACTTCACCTATCCTGCCCGGCTGACGCCGTTGGATACACCAAGGAAAGTCTACACGAA
CCCTTTGGCAAAATCCTGTATATCGTGCGAAAAAGGATGGATATACCGAAAAAATCGCTATAATGACCCC
GAAGCAGGGTTATGCAGCGGAAAAGATCCGTCGACCCTTTCCGACGCTCACCGGGCTGGTTGCCCTCGCC
GCTGGGCTGGCGGCCGTCTATGGCCCTGCAAACGCGCCAGAAACGCCGTCGAAGCCGTGTGCGAGACACC
GCGGCCGCCGGCGTTGTGGATACCTCGCGGAAAACTTGGCCCTCACTGACAGATGAGGGGCGGACGTTGA
CACTTGAGGGGCCGACTCACCCGGCGCGGCGTTGACAGATGAGGGGCAGGCTCGATTTCGGCCGGCGACG
TGGAGCTGGCCAGCCTCGCAAATCGGCGAAAACGCCTGATTTTACGTGAGTTTCCCACAGATGATGTGGA
CAAGCCTGGGGATAAGTGCCCTGCGGTATTGACACTTGAGGGGCGCGACTACTGACAGATGAGGGGCGCG
ATCCTTGACACTTGAGGGGCAGAGTGCTGACAGATGAGGGGCGCACCTATTGACATTTGAGGGGCTGTCC
ACAGGCAGAAAATCCAGCATTTGCAAGGGTTTCCGCCCGTTTTTCGGCCACCGCTAACCTGTCTTTTAAC
CTGCTTTTAAACCAATATTTATAAACCTTGTTTTTAACCAGGGCTGCGCCCTGTGCGCGTGACCGCGCAC
GCCGAAGGGGGGTGCCCCCCCTTCTCGAACCCTCCCGGCCCGCTAACGCGGGCCTCCCATCCCCCCAGGG
GCTGCGCCCCTCGGCCGCGAACGGCCTCACCCCAAAAATGGCAGCCAAGCTGACCCGCTAGGGACGTGAA
GTCGATTCCTTCGATGGTTAGCAATCAAAGACTCAGAGTGCTGTCTGGAGCGTGAATCTAACGGTACGTA
TCTCGATTGCTCGGTCGCTATTCGCACTCTGCGAAAGTTCGTACCGCTCATTCACTAGGTTGCGAATCAT
GACCAAAATCCCTTAACGTGAGTTTTCGTTCCACTGAGCGTCAGACCCCGTAGAAAAGATCAAAGGATCT
TCTTGAGATCCTTTTTTTCTGCGCGTAATCTGCTGCTTGCAAACAAAAAAACCACCGCTACCAGCGGTGG
TTTGTTTGCCGGATCAAGAGCTACCAACTCTTTTTCCGAAGGTAACTGGCTTCAGCAGAGCGCAGATACC
AAATACTGTTCTTCTAGTGTAGCCGTAGTTAGGCCACCACTTCAAGAACTCTGTAGCACCGCCTACATAC
CTCGCTCTGCTAATCCTGTTACCAGTGGCTGCTGCCAGTGGTGATAAGTCGTGTCTTACCGGGTTGGACT
CAAGACGATAGTTACCGGATAAGGCGCAGCGGTCGGGCTGAACGGGGGGTTCGTGCACACAGCCCAGCTT
GGAGCGAACGACCTACACCGAACTGAGATACCTACAGCGTGAGCTATGAGAAAGCGCCACGCTTCCCGAA
GGGAGAAAGGCGGACAGGTATCCGGTAAGCGGCAGGGTCGGAACAGGAGAGCGCACGAGGGAGCTTCCAG
GGGGAAACGCCTGGTATCTTTATAGTCCTGTCGGGTTTCGCCACCTCTGACTTGAGCGTCGATTTTTGTG
ATGCTCGTCAGGGGGGCGGAGCCTATGGAAAAACGCCAGCAACGCGGCCTTTTTACGGTTCCTGGCCTTT
TGCTGGCCTTTTGCTCACATGTTCTTTCCTGCGTTATCCCCTGATTCTGTGGATAACCGTATTACCGCCT
TTGAGTGAGCTGTCGCGAATGCATCTAGATATAATTACATCTTCATCATTCGGTATTTTAAATGACATAT
ATCCTCCTTCCGAATAGTTTTAATGGTGATGTTCGATTGGACAGTGTTTTCCATTATTAAAATTTTAAGT
ATCACATCATGTTTAATGAAGGATTGATGTTTATTAGAATATTCATAATAGCTTTGTCTTTGCCTCTATG
TAAATGAAATTGCATAAAAAGCAAATTGCATTATTGGCAATGTACTTATTCTGGATTTTTCGGCACGATA
AATTATTGGTGTAAGTTTTATATCATGAGTAAAAATTCGGAATGATATTCCTGTCATTTTGTGGCGGTAG
CGTTACTCAAGATATTATCCTACATCATATGTTGATTATTGTAATCAATCGAGCTATTTTTTGTCTAAAA
AGGGGCTTTTATGTCTACAAGTACATCTCAAATTGCGGTTGAATATCCTATTCCTGTCTATCGCTTTATT
GTTTCTGTCGGAGATGAGAAAATTCCATTTAATAGTGTTTCAGGATTAGATATTAGTTATGACACCATTG
AATACCGAGATGGTGTTGGTAATTGGTTCAAAATGCCGGGTCAGAGTCAGAGCACTAATATCACCTTGCG
TAAAGGCGTTTTCCCGGGGAAAACAGAACTGTTTGATTGGATTAACTCTATTCAGCTTAATCAGGTAGAG
AAAAAGGATATTACCATCAGTTTAACTAATGATGCAGGTACCGAATTATTAATGACCTGGAATGTTTCTA
ATGCTTTTCCCACTTCATTGACTTCACCTTCATTTGATGCCACCAGTAATGATATTGCAGTACAGGAAAT
TACGCTGATGGCAGATCGGGTGATTATGCAGGCTGTTTGAAGCATTGATATTTAATCATCTCATATAAGG
GAACTTTTATGACAACCGTTACCAGTTATCCTGGCGTTTATATTGAAGAATTAAATAGCCTGGCCTTGTC
AGTTTCAAATAGCGCCACAGCGGTTCCTGTTTTTGCTGTGGACGAACAAAACCAATATATTAGTGAAGAT
AATGCAATCCGTATTAATTCGTGGATGGATTATCTTAATCTGATTGGCAATTTTAATAATGAAGACAAAT
TAGATGTTTCTGTGCGTGCTTATTTTGCCAATGGAGGTGGATATTGTTATCTCGTCAAAACAACGAGTTT
AGAAAAAATTATTCCAACCTTGGATGATGTAACCTTATTGGTTGCTGCGGGCGAAGATATTAAAACGACA
GTAGATGTTTTATGTCAGCCAGGAAAAGGGTTATTCGCAGTCTTTGATGGCCCTGAAACAGAGTTGACTA
TCAACGGTGCGGAAGAGGCAAAACAAGCCTATACCGCCACACCATTCGCTGCGGTTTATTATCCTTGGTT
GAAAGCGGATTGGGCTAACATAGATATTCCACCCAGTGCAGTGATGGCGGGAGTTTATGCATCGGTGGAT
TTATCCCGTGGTGTATGGAAAGCGCCTGCCAATGTTGCGTTGAAAGGGGGCCTGGAACCTAAATTTTTAG
TCACGGATGAATTGCAGGGTGAATATAACACTGGCCGCGCTATCAATATGATTCGTAATTTCAGTAACAC
AGGTACTACGGTTTGGGGTGCAAGAACCCTGGAAGATAAAGACAATTGGCGTTATGTTCCAGTGCGACGC
TTGTTTAATTCTGTGGAGCGGGATATCAAGCGTGCCATGAGCTTTGCTATGTTCGAGCCTAATAATCAGC
CTACTTGGGAGCGGGTACGGGCGGCGATTAGCAACTACCTTTATAGCCTGTGGCAACAGGGGGGATTAGC
TGGCAGCAAAGAAGAAGACGCTTATTTTGTGCAAATTGGTAAAGGTATAACGATGACACAGGAGCAGATT
GATGCAGGGCAAATGATTGTTAAAGTCGGTTTGGCTGCTGTACGGCCTGCGGAATTTATCATTCTCCAGT
TTACGCAAGATGTAGAACAGCGTTAATCATATGATTATGAGGAGTTATCATGTCTGCTATTCTGAAAGCG
CCTGGCGTTTATATTGAAGAAGACGCTTCCCTAGCGTTGTCTGTCAGTAACAGCGCGACTGCCGTGCCTG
TTTTTATCGGAAAATTTACTCCGACAGTGGTTGATTCAATCCAAGTCTGTACCCGTATCAGCAACTGGCT
TGAATTCACTTCCTCTTTTTCCCTAGCTCCAACAGTTGAGATTGTTGTCCAATCTAACACTGAATCTGAA
TCTGAATCTGAAACTTACCACTATATTGAGACAATCAATCTATCTCCAGCTGTGGAAGCATTGCGACTCT
ATTTTCAAAATGGCGGAGGAGCTTGCTATATCTACCCATTAAATGATGCTGAAGATGAATTGGTTCTGGC
GGCCATACCAGAAGTCATTGAACAGAAAGGTGATATTACTCTGTTGGTTTGCCCGGAACTCGATCTGGAT
TACAAAACTAAGATCTATGGCGCAGTGAGCTCACTGTTGAATGATAACAAAGTGGGCTATTTCCTGATTG
CGGATAGCAATGATGGAGAATCTGTGTCAGGAGTATGGAATAGTGCTAAGGCCGCCGCCTATTATCCCCA
GTTGGAAACTAACCTAAAATTTTCCACGTTGCCTGGGGATAAGGACATTCGTATCAGCGGTTATCAGGAT
GATGATGAAACACATAAACCGAAAAACTTGGATGAGCTCAGGACAATCAACGAGGCGTTGGCACAGGATA
TTGATGCAAGATTGCTCGAGGAGAAACAACGTGCTGTCATCATTCCGCCAAGTGCTGCCATTGCGGGCAT
TTATTGCCAAACGGATAATCGTCGCGGTGTTTGGAAAGCGCCAGCCAACGTTGCGCTCACAGGGATCGGG
AGTTTGCTTGATAAGGTAGACGATGAACGGCAGGGAGAGATGAATGACAAGGGAATCAATGTCATCCGTT
CATTTACCGACCGTGGTTTTATGGTCTGGGGAGCCCGTACTTGTGTGGACGCTGCCAACATCAGCTGGCG
TTATATTCCTGTTCGTCGCCTGTTCAATTCCGTTGAACGAGATATCCGCCAGGCGCTACGCGCTGTGTTG
TTTGAAACTAATAGTCAGCCTACCTGGGTACGTGCTAAGGCTGCCGTTGATCAATATCTTTATACCCTTT
GGCAGAAAAATGCATTGATGGGTGCTCGCCCGGAAGAAGCTTATTTTGTGCAAATTGGTCAGGATATCAC
CATGTCCGAGGCTGATATTAAACAGGGTAAGATGATCATGACTGTTGGTTTGGCAGCAGTGCGGCCAGCT
GAGTTCATCATTCTGCAATTTACGCAGGATGTTGTTCAGTAATCTCCATGACTAAACGCCAGGCACTGTA
TTGACAGTGCCTACTCTAACCATCTTGGAGGAGGTGATGATGATGGAGAGACTCCAACCGGGTGTGACTT
TAACAGAAAGTATAATCACGATGGGTCAGCAAGAGATACCCAGTGCTGTGCCGGTGTTTATTGGTTACAC
CGTTCGTTATCCGGAACAATCGGAAGCATCAGTCCGTATCGACAGTTTGGCCGAGTATACCAGCCTGTTT
GGTGACGACCATGTGATGATGTTTGCTGTCAGGCACTATTTTGATAATGGCGGGCAACAGGCATTTGTTT
TACCCCTGAAGGACAATATGCCATCAGTGGAGATGACCACAGCTGAAGCGGAAAATCTGATAGCCGCATT
GCGCTCTGCTACGGTTAGCGAAGCCATTGGTGGGCATAGTCAGATTACACTGATTTTGGTACCGGATATG
GCTCGGCTTAATGACAGTGATATTGATGACTCCTCAACCCAGGTAAGCCTGTGGTCCCAAGGCTGGGAGG
CGCTGCTGCAATTGAGTCAGGTTAGGCCCAACCTCTTTGTGCTGTTAGATGCGCCGGATAATGTTGAACA
GGCGCAGAAGTGTATGACAACGCTATCGTCAGATTATCGTCAATGGGGGGCAGCATATTGGCCTCGTCTG
GAAACTACCTATCAGAAAGAAATATCTGGCAAGGACAATGAATCTCAGGGAATTTTCCAGGGGACTGTTC
TGTCACCCACAGCCGCGGTCGCAGCGGTAATTCAACGCACGGATAACGACGCGGGTGTTTGGAAAGCACC
GGCCAATATTGCCTTATCCCAGGTTATTCGACCTGTTAAATCTTATCTTCAGGGAAGTGTACTGTTTAAC
AGCAGCGGCACTTCGCTCAATGTGATCCGCAGTTTCCCAGGTAAGGGCATACGGGTATGGGGATGCCGCA
CTCTGGAAAACACGGATAATACGCAGTGGCGCTATCTGCAAACACGTCGGCTGGTTTCCTATGTAACAGC
GCATTTGACCCAATTGGCTCGCATGTATGTCTTCGAGCCAAATAATGAACTTACCTGGATGAAGTTAAAA
GGACAAAGTTACAACTGGTTACGGCAATTATGGTTGCAGGGTGGCTTGTATGGTTCACAGGAGGATGAGG
CATTTAACATTCTGTTAGGCGTAAACGAGACGATGACTGAGGATGATGTTCGTGCAGGAAAAATGATCAT
GAAAGTTGAGTTGGCTGTGTTGTTTCCTGCCGAATTTATTGAGATCAGTTTGGTGTTTAATACCCAAACA
GAGGCGCTGTCTTAAGAAGGAAAAAGTACGATGAACGATTATTACACACCCGTGGTATCCCATCGTTTTA
TGGCGAGTTTTATTTTTAACCGCATTCCCGATCCGCTGGATATTCGTTTTCAGCGTATCTCTGGCCTTAG
TCGGGAACTACAGGTGACTCAGTACAGTGAGGGAGGAGAAAATGCCCGTAATAACTATTTAGCTGAGAAA
ATCCAACACGGTACGTTGACTTTGGAACGGGGCGTGATGACAGTCTCGCCATTGACCTGGATGTTTGATC
GGGTATTGAGTGGTGAAAAAATCGCTTATGCCGATGTGGTGGTGATGCTACTGAATGAAAATTCACTGCC
ATTGTCCAGTTGGACGTTGAGCAATGCGCTGCCGGTACGCTGGCAAACCAGCGACTTTGACGCTAACAGC
AATGCCATATTGGTGAATACCCTTGAATTGCGTTACCAGGATATGCGCTGGCTTGGAGTCAAAATATGAC
AGTAGAAATCAGAGAGTTACTTATCCAGGCAAAGGTAGTGCCATCAACACGACCGACTGAATCAGAACGG
CAAAACCATTCTTTGATACAGGAAAGTCTGGATGAGGCGACTTGGGTGGAAACGATAAAACGCGAAGTGT
TGGCCGCATTACGCGATGAGGAAGGGTGGCGTCCATGAGTCTGATTGAACGTGGTTTAGCTAAGCTGACA
ATTAATGCTTATAAGGATAGGGAAGGGAAGATACGGGCAGGAACGTTGCAGGCCATGTATAACCCTGACT
CCTTGCAACTGGATTACCAAACGGATTATCAGCAATCCCAAGCGATTAATAGCGAAAAGCAAAGTAGCAT
TTATGTACAGGCCAAGCCCGCAGGGTTATCACTTGAATTAATTTTTGATGCCACGATGCCGGGTAACAAA
ACCCCCATTGAAGAGCAGCTCATGCAGCTCAAGCAACTGTGCAGTGTGGATGCAACCAGTAACGAGACGC
GATTCCTGCAAGTTAAATGGGGCAAAATGCGTTGGGAAAGTCGGGGTTACTTTGCTGGCAGGGCCAAGAG
TTTGTCTGTGAATTACACTTTGTTTGATCGTGATGCGACTCCCTTGAGGGTACGGGTAATATTGGCATTA
GTGGCTGATGAAAGTCTGGTGTTGCAGGAGACTGAACAAAATCTGCAATCTCCGGCAAAAATCGCATTAC
GCATACAGGATGGGGTATCTCTGGCTCTGATGGCAGCCAGTACGGCATCAACATTGTCAGGCGGTGTGGA
TTATCTGACGCTGGCCTGGCAAAACGGTCTGGATAATCTCAATGGGTTCGTTCCGGGTGAAATATTGCAG
GCCACCAGGGGAGACGAATCATGAGCCACCAACTGAAAATTATTGCAGATGGTAAGGCACTGTCACTTTT
GGCCGCGGTAGATGTGGACACCTGTTATCGGGTTAACAGTATACCTTCTGCGACATTGAAACTGAGCGTA
CCGGATAGGCCACTCTCTTCTTTCAGTCAGACGGATGTTCAGACAGAACTGGCCCACTGTCAGGTAGGGA
AAACCCTGCGTCTGGAATTGATTGATGGTAGCAAAAAATGGGTGCTGTTTAATGGTCTTATTACCCGTAA
GGCTCTGAGAATTAAGAATAAGCAATTATTGCTCACTCTGGTTGTCAAGCATCGGTTGCAACTGATGGTG
GATACCCAGCATTCACAGCTGTTTAAAGACAAAAGCGAAAAAGCGATCTTAAGCACGCTATTGAATCAGA
CCGGAATCAATGCTCGCTTCGGAAAGATAGCGGCGTTAGATCAAAAGCATGAACAGATGGTGCAATTTCG
TTGTTCAGACTGGCATTTTCTGTTGTGCCGACTGTCGGCAACCGGTGCATGGTTGTTACCTGCCATAGAA
GACGTTCAGTTTGTTCAACCTGATGCTCTGAAATCAAACTCAGCCTATACCTTGAAGAGCAGGGGGGATG
AGAACAAAGACATCGTTGTCAAGGATGCTTACTGGCAGTTTGACAATCAAATCAACCCCGCTTTGCTGGA
AGTCAGTGGCTGGGATATCAGTAAGCAGCAGGTACAATCAGGCGGTCGCTACGGAAAAATCGCGTTGGGT
AAGGCGGCACTCTCTCCTGATGGATTGGCATCCCTTAATAAAACGGGTTGGGACATTTGTTATAGCAGTC
CGTTAACAACCCAGGAAAGCGGTTATCTGGCACAGGGATTATTGCTTAACCAGCGCATTTCTGGGGTGAC
AGGAGAATTTTTGCTCAAAGGAGATGGGCGTTACCAGTTGGGAGACAACATTCAGCTGACTGGATTTGGT
TCACAGTTAGATGGTACGGCAAGCATTACTGAGGTTCGCCACCGTCTTAATCGGCGAATTGATTGGGAAA
CCACGGTGAGCATTGGTTTACAACATGAATATTTGCCGATATTACCTGATGCTCCCGAACTACATATTGC
GACAGTAGCGAAATATCAGCAGGACAGTGCGGTGTTAAACCGTATCCCCATTATTCTGCCGGTACTGAAT
CGTCCCAATGAATTTTTGTGGGCCAGATTGGGGAAACCTTATGCTAGCCATGAAAGCGGTTTCTGTTTTT
ACCCAGAGCCAGGTGACGAAGTTATTATTGGTTTTTTTGAAAATGATCCGCGTTATCCAGTTATTTTAGG
TGCTATGCATAATCCGAAAAATAAGGCCCCTTTTGAACCAACCCAAGATAATAGGGAAAAAGTATTGATC
GTTAAAAAAGGTGAAGCGCAACAACAATTAGTCATTGATGGCAAAGAGAAAATGATCCGAATTAATGCGG
GTGAAAATCAAATAATGCTTCAGCAAGATAAAGACATTTCTCTGTCAACGAAAAAAGAATTAACACTGAA
AGCGCAGACAATGAATGCCACGATGGATAAATCATTGGCAATGTCCGGGAAAAACAGTGTTGAAATCAAA
GGCGCAAAAATTAATCTTACCCAATGAAAGGTGACGATGAATGGAAAATCAAATACTGACACAACTCTAT
GGTCGTGGTTGGGCTTTTCCTCCGGTCTTTTCCCTTGAAAAGGGGGTAGAGATGGCTGAAGGGGCGGAAG
ATGTGAGACAAAGTTTGCAGATTCTGTTTAGTACTGAGCCGGGGGAACGTCTTATGCGTGAAAATTATGG
CTGCGGATTAAATGATTTTATGTTTGAAAATATCCGCAATGAACTTATTGCTGAAATTGAATCCCATATC
CATGACAACGTATTACGATATGAACCCCGGGCTGATATGACTGATATTCAGGTTCGTCAATCCCCTGGCA
TGGGGAATACTTTGCAAGTGCAGGTCATGTATCGCCTGAGAGGGAGTGATATCAATCAACAAATCCAGGG
AGTACTTGCACTGAGTGAAGGCCGGGTGACGGAGGTAGTATGATTCATCAGGAAAAGGACGTTTTATCAC
TCAACAAAATTTTGCTACCGTAAATTAGAGTATTGACTGAATTAAATAGAATTAACGAAGGTGTAAATAA
TTATTTATTTGCTGACGAATCGCTGTGACAAATAAACACAGGTGATGTTATGGAATTAAATGAGTTAACT
AACAAATTGTCAAATTTGGTGCCAATGACCGATTTTAAATTAGATAATCGAGCCAGTTTGCAATTGCTTA
AATATATTGAAGCGTATACGAAGATAATACCCTTTAATTCTGGCGATAAATATTGGAATGACTTTTTCTT
TATGTCAGGAAATACGCCAGAGAAACTTGCAAAATTATATCAGAAAGAAATAGAACCCAATGGGGAGTTA
TTACCTCAGCAGGCTTTTTTGTTGGCGGTTTTGCGTTTATTGGAAACACCAATATCCTTATTAAATGTAT
TACCTGCTGCTCATCGTGAGCTCTATTATCGGGAGCTTTTAGGCTTGTCTTCCCATGCGGCACAGCCTGA
TCAGGTTGCTTTATCTATGGAACTGAATTCGACAGTGATGGAACAGCTGCTCCCTGAAGGAACCCTGTTT
GAGGCTGGTCAGGATGAACAAGGCAATGCATTGCAATATGCCCTGGATGCCAGTTTGCTGGCTAATCGTG
GATATATCAGTGACTTGCGCTGGTTACGGAATGACGGGGAAAAGCAATGGGTTACTTCTGCTCCATGGGA
TTTACAGGCACAGGTGTCACTGCCGTCTGATGGGATACGATTATTTGGTAAGACAAATAGTGATCAGCAG
GTATTTGGTGGGGTGTTGATAACGTCATCACTTCTGGCGATGGAAGCGGGGATAAGGAAGATCATTGTTA
CTTTTGAGCAGGAGATGAACACCCAAGAACTGGTGGCACAGGTCAGCAGTGGAAATCAATGGCTAACATT
GACGTCTGAGGTAAATAAGAAAGAGGTCACACTGACACTGTCAGACAAAGAACCGGCAATCAGTGCGCCA
GAGGATCTGGATAATCTCTTTTTCACGCAACCGGTACTCAGGCTACAGGGAAAGGATAGTCAGGCACTGC
CGGAGGTGACGGGTATCAGCGTTTCGGAAAAGGATGATACTAAGGATACCTCTTTTGAGATGTATCACTT
AACACCATTTGGTTATAGCAGTGATATAGAGCCATTGGAGGAAAATCCAGCGTTATATTTAGGCTTTACT
GATGTAAAGCCAGGGCAAACACTGGCGCTGTATTGGAAATTAAAATCCCCGCAGCAACCAACCGTTTCCT
GGTATTACCTGGATCAACATAATCAATGGGCTGAATTGGATTCATGGGTCAGTGATGGAACCCAGAATCT
GTATCAGGATGGTACTTGGCACGTTGAGTTGCCTGTGGATGCATCCAATCAGGCAGAGCAGATGCCAGTT
GGACGCTATTGGTTGCGGGCAGTGGTGGAGGTACCCGCTCATGAGGGGGCGTTGGGGAAGGCTCCTTGGC
TATATGGTCTAATCTATAACGCCATGACGGCAACCTTGGTTAATGTAGATAGCATCAGTGACAGCCATTT
CTTAACCCCTTTGCCTGCCAGCAGCATACAGCGGCCCGTTGAACCCATCATTGTGTTGGCATCGGTCAAC
CAGCCTTGGGCATCATGGGGTGGACGTATACCTGAATCCTACAGTGCCTTTTTTGAACGGATAGCTCAAA
ACCTGTCTCATCGAAACCGGTCCTTAACCTGGGGAAATATGGTGACATTACTCAAAGAGCGTTATGTCAG
CATCTTTGATGTTAAGTATCCAGGTAATGATGAACTCACCAGAGTGCCAGCATTGGAGCAGCAGCAACTA
ACAGTGATTCCAGCAAACCGGTACAACGATAGCGATGATTCTCTGCGTCCGGTACTGAATCCTGCTCGTC
TGCAAGAGATGGCTGATTGGTTGCAGCAGAAAGACTCTCCCTGGGCCTCTATTGAGGTCAGGAATCCAGA
ATACTTGGATGTGAAAATCCATTACGAGGTGATTTTTAAACCTGATGTGAACGAAGATTTTGGCTATCGC
CAGCTACAGCAGCAACTGTGTGAGGTGTATATGCCTTGGAGCATAGATGAGCAGCGGCCCGTTGTATTGA
ATAACAGCATTAATTATTTCCAGTTGTTAGCCACTATTCAACAGCAACCGCTGGTTGAGCGAGTCACTCG
TCTGACACTACATCGGGCTGATTCTTCTGATGAGAGTGATGGTACAGCATCTGTGGAAGCCAAAGATAAT
GAAGTGCTTATTTTAGTCTGGGAAGAGGACGATAATCTGCAATACCGAGGAAATGACTATGAGTAATCAG
GATGCACTGTTTCATAGCGTTAAAGACGATATTCACTTTGATACCTTGCTGGAACAAGCTCATCAGGTGA
TTGAAAAACAGGCTGAAAAACTGTGGAGTGATACGGCAGAGCATGATCCGGGTATCACATTTTTGCAGGG
AATCAGTTACGGTGTGTCAGATTTGGCTTACCGACATACATTACCCCTGAAAGATTTACTGACTCCGGCG
CCGGATGAGCAGCAGCAAGAGGGAATTTTTCCTGCCGAATTTGGCCCGCATAATACACTGACTTGTGGGC
CGGTGACAGCGGATGATTATCGCAAGGCATTGTTAGATCTACACAGCAGCGACAGCCTGGATGGTACTCA
GCAGGATGAGGGGGATTTTCTGTTCCGGAGTGTGCAACTGGTGCGTGAACCGGAAAAACAGCGTTATACC
TATTGGTATGATGCAACCAAGAGGGAATATAGCTTTGTCAACAGTGAAGGGGCTAAAGAGTTTACCTTGC
GGGGGAATTACTGGTTGTATCTGGAACCAACCCGTTGGACTCAGGGTAATATTGCCGCTGCTACCAGACA
ACTGACAGAATTTTTGACTAAAAATCGCAATATTGGTGAATCTGTCAGCAACATTATCTGGCTACAACCG
GTTGATCTGCCACTGTTGCTGGATGTTGAACTGGATGATGATGTAGGTGCACAGGATGTCCCCGGTATTT
TTGCGGCGGTGTATAGCACCGCAGAGCAGTATCTGATGCCTGGAGCACAGCGTTACCGTACGGAAGTACT
GCAAAATGCTGGGATGAGCAATGATCAAATCTTCGAAGGTCCATTATTGGAACATGGCTGGATACCAGAG
CTGCCGGCAGCCCGTGATTATACTCAAAGGCTCACTCTCAATCTTAGCCGGTTGGTAAATAGTCTGCTTG
AGATTGAGGGCATTAAACATGTGAATCGTCTTCGTCTGGATGATAGCTTCGATAAAACTGCTATTGAACC
CGTTAAGGGGGATACCTGGTCGTGGTCGATCAAAGAGGGCTATTATCCACGTCTTTGGGGAGAAGACCCA
CTTAACCAATTGGCGCAACAAAATGGCCCGCTTAGGGTGATAGCCAAAGGAGGGATTAGCGTCAGTGTGA
GTAAAGAGCAAATCCAGGCCAGTTTACCCAGTCAATCACTGATTCAAAATGAGCCGGTAATATTGGCTTA
CGGCCAGCACCGTGACGTTGGCAGCTATTATCCCGTCAGTGATACTTTGCCGCCTTGCTATGGACTACAA
CATTCTTTGTCTGAAAGTGAACACTTATTGCCACTTCATCAATTTATGTTGCCATTTGAACAATTATTGG
CCTGTGGTTGTCAACAGATAGCCATGCTCCCGCGGTTACTGGCTTTTCAGCGCGAAGGTTATGAGGTTTG
GGGTGATCAGTGGCCCTTTAAGTCAGGCTCAGTGAATGATGACGCCCATCAAGATTATGCCCCTGCATTA
AAGGATTTGTTAGGACAGATTGCGCTGGATAGTGATCATGAATTGGATATTATTAATTACTTGCTGGGTT
ACTTTGGCACACAGCGGGCACCGCGTACCTTTACGACACAACTCGATGATTTTCGTGCGGTCCAACAGGG
TTATCTGGCCCAGCAACCGACATTGACTTACCACCGCTCCAATATTCGTATCGATCAGGTATCGTCGCTA
CAAAAACGTATTGCTGCTCGCATGGGGCTGGGCGGTGAGTTGTTTAAACCTCAACCGGATCTGAGCCAAC
TGCCTTTTTATTTGATTGAACATCGAGCGTTGCTGCCAGTCAAACCCAATAGTCAGTTTGATAAGGAACA
GAAACCAGCCTCGGTGACAGAGGAGGGGGGCAGCCAAACAGGTCAACATTATGTGGTCATTGAACAGAAG
GGCATTGATGGCAAGCTGACACAGGGGCAAGTGATCAATTTAATTCTGTATGAAGGAGAGCAGGGAGAAA
CCCAATTTACGATACGCGGTCAGATGGTATTCAAAACCGAGGGGGATAAGTTTTGGTTGGATGTGAATAA
TAGTGCGCAACTGGAATATAATCTGGCGCGGGTAATGACAGCAGCCAAGGCGAGTAAACTCTTTTGGCAA
AACAGCCCGGTATGGATGGAGGATATGGGCTATCGTCTGGCCTATGCTAGTGACCAATCCTCATTGCCTG
TGAATCAACGGCGCTTGACCCGCACAGTGCAAACTCCATTCCCGCCGATGGTTGTTGTAGGTAGCGAAAT
CACCCTGTTAAAGCAGGTGGGGATAGTCAATTTAAAAAAAGCGGAGTCAGAAAAACTTTATGCAAAAGTT
GTTAGCTTTGATCGCATTGAAGGGACCTTGATTATTGAGCGTTTGGGTAATTCCACTCTGGCTTTTCCTA
CCTCGGAAGAGGCGTGGCGGTATAGTTGGTATTTTTCGGGGGAGAAATATGAAAGGACTGACCGCTTTTC
ATTTGTGATTAGCGTAGTAGTGAACAGTGACTTAATTAAATTGCCCGGTGTTGATCCCTATAAATTGGAA
GAATGGGTGAAAGAAACGATTCTTACCGAATTTCCAGCTCATATTTCTATGATTATCCATTGGATGGATC
GGGAAGCCTTTTTAAATTTCGCCAATACCTATCAGCGTTGGCAAAATAATGGTACGCCACTGGGGGATGC
GGCTTATTCCATTCTAGAAAGTTTGACACTTGGTAAATTGCCATCTGCCTTAAAAGGTGTTGGCACAATG
CGTATTGCCACATCTAGTCAAAGAGAAGAAGTGGTGGGTAGTAATGGTGATCAATGGAATACAGATGGAA
TAACCCAGAATGAATTATTCTATGTTCCTAAAGAGAGCTAGGAAAAATAAATATCTGCCACTAATGATGT
TGAATTAAATATGTTTTCTGGAGTTAATCATGAACGAAACTCGTTATAATGCAACTGTACAAGAACAACA
AACATTATCTAATCCAAAAGCTGTTGGACCTGACATCGATAAATTAAAGGATAAATTTAAAGAGGGCAGT
ATTCCCCTGCAAACCGATTTCAATGAGTTAATTGATATTGCCGATATTGGACGTAAAGCCTGTGGTCAAG
CGCCACAACAAAATGGCCCAGGAGAAGGATTGAAATTGGCTGATGACGGTACGCTTAATTTAAAAATAGG
CACTTTTTCCAATAAAGACTTTTCTCCATTAATATTAAAAGATGATGTTTTATCTGTAGATCTTGGTAGT
GGTCTGACTAATGAAACCAATGGAATCTGTGTCGGTCAGGGCGATGGTATTACAGTTAACACTAGCAATG
TAGCTGTAAAACAAGGTAACGGAATTAGCGTTACTAGTAGTGGTGGTGTTGCCGTTAAAGTTAGTGCTAA
TAAGGGACTTAGCGTTGATAGTAGTGGTGTTGCAGTTAAAGTTAATACTGATAAGGGAATTAGCGTTGAT
GGTAATGGTGTTGCAGTTAAAGTTAATACTAGTAAAGGAATTAGCGTTGATAATACAGGTGTTGCAGTTA
TAGCTAATGCTAGTAAGGGAATTAGCGTTGATGGTAGTGGTGTTGCAGTTATAGCTAATACTAGTAAAGG
AATTAGCGTTGATGGTAGTGGTGTTGCAGTTATAGCTAATACTAGTAAAGGAATTAGCGTTGATAATACA
GGTGTTGCAGTTATAGCTAATGCTAGTAAGGGAATTAGCGTTGATGGTAGTGGTGTTGCAGTTATAGCTA
ATACTAGTAAAGGAATTAGCGTTGATGGTAGTGGTGTTGCAGTTATAGCTAATACTAGTAAAGGAATTAG
CGTTGATAGTAGTGGTGTTGCAGTTAAAGTTAAAGCTAATGGCGGAATTAAAGTAGATGCTAATGGTGTT
GCAATTGATCCTAATAATGTACTCCCCAAGGGAGTGATTGTAATGTTCTCTGGCAGTACTGCACCAACTG
GTTGGGCGTTATGTGATGGCAATAATGGTACACCAAATTTAATCGATCGATTTATTTTAGGTGGGAAAGG
GACTGATATTAATGGAGTGAGTACTAATACAGCTTCAGGTACTAAAAATAGTAAGTTATTCGATTTCAGT
TCTGATGAAGCTACATTAACTATTGATGGTAAAACACTGGGGAGAGGCGGTTCTGGCGGCGGTGGTTCTG
GCGGTAACGATAAACTGACCCTGTGGACCACACCGGCACCGAGTCCGAATTGTCGTCTGAATGCAGAAAA
AGATGCAAAACTGACACTGGTTCTGACCAAATGTGGTAGCCAGATTCTGGCAACCGTTAGCGTTCTGGCA
GTTAAAGGTAGCCTGGCACCGATTAGCGGCACCGTTCAGAGCGCACATCTGATTATTCGTTTTGATGAAA
ATGGCGTGCTGCTGAATAATAGCTTTCTGGATCCGGAATATTGGAATTTTCGTAATGGTGATCTGACCGA
AGGCACCGCATATACCAATGCAGTTGGTTTTATGCCGAATCTGAGCGCATATCCGAAAAGCCATGGTAAA
ACCGCAAAAAGCAATATTGTTAGCCAGGTGTATCTGAACGGCGATAAAACAAAACCGGTTACACTGACCA
TTACACTGAATGGCACCCAAGAAACCGGTGATACCACACCGAGCGCCTATAGCATGAGCTTTAGCTGGGA
TTGGAGCGGTCATAACTATATCAATGAAATTTTTGCGACCAGCAGCTACACCTTTAGCTATATTGCACAA
GAAGGTGGCTCTGGTGGTGGTGGTTCAGGTGGTCACGATCATGATATTAAGATAACGGGCACAGGAAAAC
ATTCTCACAAAAACAAAGTAACAGTCCCTTATTATATTCTGGCTTTCATCATAAAGCTTTAATATATATG
AAAAATTGAAAATATAAATTATCCATTAATAATAAAGAGGATATTAGCATGACTTCGGAGCCAAATCTGT
TAAACCGGATTACAATTACTATTGAAGCTAATAATCAACAAGTAGCTAGAAAAGTATTGCATGGCTCCTT
GCTTAATCAAGCTAATATAAATAAATTATTTAATTCATACTTTAATGAATATGAAATTAATAGGGGTGTT
TATTTAGAAACATTAATCCTGAATCTTGGTACGATAAATTTCCATGATTTTAATTCATTGTTTCCTACTC
TCCTAAAAGCTGCATTGAATAAAGAATTCAGTCAATATCAGATAAACAACCATAGGGAAGAAATGCTATT
TAATGAGACAATATCAAATCAAGCTACTGATAAGTCTTACATATTTGGCGATAACAAATTAATTGATGCA
GAGAATTTCATTCACTTTTTATATCAAAAGCATTCCACATTAAATCTAGTAGAAGCAATGGGAAATAATG
GTATTGAAAAATTAACAAATCAGTTAACACAAATAGAAAATAAATTTGCGTTATTATTGGCAAAAAGTTG
TTTGTCTGAGGAAGGCTTAAAACGACTCTTGGCTATCAAACAACCCGATTTATTAATCGCTATCAATCGC
AGATTATCTGAAAGAATAAATAGACCACAATATCAGGAGAAGCTTGTTTCCTGCGGACAACTGATATTTA
GTGCTCTGGGATATATACAACAGTACAATATACAGGAAATTCCTAAACCGGATGAAAAAGTTATTGCACG
CATAACAACTGAACTTAATAATAATGGTTTGCTTAATACAATACCTATTATTACACTATTTCGTCAGAGT
GGGATTAACGATTCATCACTAAATGATTGGCTAAAGAAAATCTGGCAGGTGAGATCAATTTCACAGTTAT
GCAGAAAGTATCTTTCTGCTAAGGAATACCAATATCTGTCAGAACATTTTGTTTCAAAGAGCGTCGATAA
AAATAGATATGATGAAGAGCCCGTAAATCAGAGCATATTATCAAGGTTGAATAATAATTCCATTAAAGAA
GGAAATAATCACAGTCAACTCTGTACTCTCAGTAGACTATATTCTGAACCCGTTGTATTACCTGAACAAA
CCATTCTACGTCAGGTTAGTAATACAGTAGATCAGAGCATATTATCAAGGTTGAATAATGCCTCCATTAA
AGAAGGAAATAACCAAAGTCAACTTCGCACTCTCAGTAGACTATATTCTGAGCCCGTTGCATTACCTGAA
CAAACCATTCCACGTCAGGTTAGTAATACAGGTATATTAATTCTATGGCCAATGCTACCTACACTATTTA
ACCAGCTTGGTCTACTTGAGAAAAAGAAATTTATCCATCGTCAGGCCCAGTTTAATGCCGTTGATTTTCT
TGATTACCTGATTTGGGGAACCGAAGATGTGAAAGTGGAACGAAAGGTTTTGAATAATGTTCTATGTGGG
TTAATGGCTGATGAAATTACTGAACCAATGCCTATTGAACCAGAAAAACAATGGATAATAATTCAATGGC
TGGACGCTATTATCTCCCAACTTTCTGGCTGGAAAAAGTTAAGTCGTAATGACGTCCGTCAATTATTTCT
ACAACGACCAGGAGAATTACTGATCAATGAACAGGAAATTAAAATCACAATACAGCAACAACCATTTGAT
GCTCTGTTAACTGATTGGCCGTGGCCAATGAATATGGCTTGTTTTAGCTGGTTGAGTCAACCATTAACCA
TTACGTGGTTATAACCATTGACCACAATGACTTAGTCTGAGTAAAAAATATGAATATATCGCCTGTTTTT
TATGATTCATTGAATCAGGATAACGACCGTGATCTATCGTTTTTATTTAGCGAACTGGAACGAATAGATC
TCGCTCTTCAACACCATTTTTATTGTGTAGAAAGTCAGCGAAGTGAGCTCCTGGATGAGTTTCTGCTCAC
TGAGGCGGAAGTGGTGACCAGGCTGGATAAGCCACTTGGTAAACCTCATTGGATAAATGATGATTATCTG
GCGATATCGCAAAAGGGCAATGTAAGCCTAATGGCAGCGTCCAGATTAATGGATCTGATCGAACGCTTTG
AACTGACTGATTTTGAGCGCGATGTTTTACTATTAGGCTTATTGCCCCATTTTGATAGCCGCTATTATCG
ACTGTTTTCGCTGATTCAAGGGGGACAACAGGGTCGATTACCTTCTTTTGCGCTGGCATTGGAACTGTTT
TGCCACTCGGCGCTGGAGAAACAGGTACAGCAAGCGAGTTTTCTGCACCGGGCACCTTTGATGGGTTGCC
AGCTATTATCCATCGATACTAGTCAAAAAACGCTGGCCTGGCTCCAGACTCCCTTTATTACTGACAGCGG
GGTATATCACTTTTTACTGGGGCATCACTACATTATGCCGGCTTTAGAACATTGTGCTGAGTGGTTAACA
CCGACAGGGATTGGCTGTTATCCTGAAGGATTAAAACAAGTACTGGGTAACGTATTGTTATCTGACAACG
ATAATATTAGACCGATTGTCTTATTACGGGGAATGGCCGGCAGTGCCAGAGCTTATACCATTACTAATAT
GATGGCTTCAGAAGGGAAGCAAACACTGTTGGTAGATATATCCAAACTTGCTGATAGCGATGAAAAAAAC
ATTATTCTTCAGATAAAGCATATTTTGCGGGAAACCCGCATGCATGGAGCATGTTTATTATTACGGAATT
TTTGCTTGTTAGTGGAACAGAATAAACAACTATTGGACTCCCTGTCAGAGTTATTGAATCAACCTGAATT
AAGAATTGTTTGCCTGATTGAGCCTTATTCCCCATTGGTATGGCTGAAAAAGATACCGGTATTACTGATT
GAGATGCCACTTTTAACGCCTGCGGAAAAAGCCAGATTGTTAATTGCCAGCTTACCGGATAATTGTTCCG
AGGATATTGATACGATAACTTTAAGCCAGCGTTACACTTTTAACCCAGAAACCCTGCCATTGATTTTGCA
AGAGGCCCAGCTTTATCAACAGCAGCGAGATCCGCTGGATATCTTGCAGCAATGCGATATACGCCAGGCA
TTAAATTTGCGTGCTCAACAAAATTTCGGTCAATTGGCACAGCGGATTATTCCTAAGCGCTCATTAAAGG
ATTTATTGGTATCCGATGAGATTGCTCAGCAGTTACGGGAAATACTCATAGCAATTAAGTATCGGGAACA
GGTTCTGGCGGGAGGGTTTAAAGATAAAATTGCCTATGGCACTGGTATCAGCGCCCTGTTTTATGGTGAT
TCAGGCACTGGAAAAACCATGGCAGCAGAAGTGATTGCTGACCACATTGGCGTTGACTTAATAAAAGTGG
ATTTATCTACAGTAGTGAATAAATACATCGGTGAAACAGAAAAAAACTTATCCCGTATTTTCGATTTGGC
GGAACAGGATGCAGGGGTATTATTCTTTGATGAAGCTGACGCACTGTTTGGTAAACGCAGTGAAACTAAA
GATTCCCAGGACAGACATGCCAATATTGAAGTTTCTTACTTATTACAGCGCCTGGAGAATTACCCGGGTC
TGGTCATTTTATCCACCAATAATCGTGGTCATTTAGACAGTGCTTTTAATCGTCGTTTTACTTTCATTAC
CCGTTTTACTTACCCGGATGAAAAAATCCGTAAAAAAATGTGGCAGGAAATTTGGCCTAGAAATATAAAA
ATATCGGAAGATATCGATTTTAACGAATTAGCTCAACGAACAAGCGTGACTGGCGCGAATATCCGCAATA
TTGCTTTATTGTCTTCATTCTTTGCTTCAGAGCAGGGGAATGATGAAGTCAGTAATGAAAATATTGAAAT
TGCATTGAAGCGTGAATTAGCTAAAGTCGGACGATTAACATTTTAAAAGTTATCACAATGAAAGTATTGA
AATATTAAATAAATTTATTACCAAAAAGTTATCACGATATAATTTAAGAGAGGTTTTTTATGTTAAACAC
GCAAACTATTATTGATGTCAATAAGGCAATGGATGCCATGCTGCGCGCATATCTGAATCAAGATATTGCC
ATTCGTTTTGATCTACCTGAATTGGATACTATGCAATCTGATGCGATGGTAAGTATCTTTCTTTATGACA
TTCATGAAGATTTACAGCTTCGCTCGGCAGAATCAAGAGGGTTTGATGTTTATGCCGGGAGGTTATTGCC
TGGTTGGGTAAATATTAAATGTAACTATCTGATTACCTATTGGGAAGCTTCTAAGCCAGCGACTGATGCC
AGCAGTCCGGATAGCCAACCTGATAACCAGGCAATACAAGTGATGTCACAAGTATTAAATGCCTTGATTA
ATAATCGTCAATTGGCAGGTATTCCTGGTGCTTATACTCAGGTTGTACCGCCTAAAGAGAGTTTAAATAG
CCTGGGGAATTTCTGGCAATCACTGGGTAATCGCCCACGGCTTTCTCTCAATTATTCAGTGACAGTACCT
GTTAGCCTAAACGATGGTCAGGATAGCGCGACTCCGGTTACCGCGGTTTCTTCTACAGTGGAACAAACGG
CATCGCTCAGTCAAGAAGTGGTTAGTCATGCTTTACGCGAATTACTCATTACGGAATTAGGAGGAGGAGA
GGATAACCGGTTGGTACTGAGTAAAGTTGAATTATCCGCAGTGAAAGAGACGATGACTCAAGACAGTCCG
GCTCAGATGATTATATTGTTGTCTGTTTCAGGCATTACACGACAGGAATATTTGAAGGAAATTGATAATA
TCTTTGATCGTTGGGTAAATAATGCTGAAGTTATTACCACTATTGATGATTGTGGGATTAGAATTGAAAG
TATAACGAAAGATAATCTTGTAGGAATTTAAATTTTTTTAATTAAATAAAGGAATTAATATTGATTTGAT
AGAGCATGTAATCAATAACTTCTATGAAAATGTTGAAAAACAATACACGGAAACACTTAACTTACAATTA
AATTGTTAAAG
